>Addgene plasmid #52405 | pJAF216 | addgene partial sequence | sequence record 82712 | CMV-F 5'-CGCAAATGGGCGGTAGGCGTG-3'
CAGAATTAAGCTTGCGGCCGCGAATTCATCGATAGATCTGATATCGGTACCATGGGCCTCACCATCTCCT
CTCTCTTCTCGCGCCTGTTCGGCAAGAAGCAGATGCGCATTTTGATGGTTGGATTGGATGCTGCTGGCAA
GACGACAATTCTGTATAAACTGAAATTAGGGGAAATAGTCACCACCATTCCTACCATTGGTTTTAATGTG
GAAACAGTAGAATATAAGAACATTTGTTTCACAGTATGGGATGTTGGTGGTCAAGATAAAATTAGGCCTC
TCTGGAGGCATTACTTCCAGAATACCCAGGGTCTCATTTTTGTGGTAGATAGCAATGATCGTGAAAGAAT
CCAGGAAGGAGCAGCTGTGCTGCAGAAAATGCTTCTGGAAGATGAGCTGCAGGATGCAGTGCTGCTCCTT
TTTGCAAACAAACAGGATCTGCCAAACGCTATGGCCATCAGTGAGATGACAGACAAGCTAGGTCTGCAGT
CTCTCCGAAACAGAACATGGTATGTCCAAGCCACTTGTGCTACACAAGGAACTGGTCTGTATGAGGGACT
GGATTGGCTGTCAAATGAACTTTCAAAACGTGCGGTACCAGTCGACTCTAGAGGATCCCGGGCTGACTAC
AAAGACCATGACGGTGATTATAAAGATCATGACATCGACTACAAGGATGACGATGACAAGTAGTGATCCC
GGGTGGCATCCCTGTGACCCCTCCCCAGTGCCTCTCCTGGCCCTGGAAGTTGCCACTCCAGTGCCCACCA
GCCTTGTCCTAATAAAATTAAGTTGCATCATTTTGTCTGACTAGGTGTCCTTCTATAATATTATGGGGTG
GAGGGGGG
