[The description below was written by a language model from this plasmid's Addgene catalogue record.]
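Description:
pJAF216 is a mammalian expression plasmid built on the commercial p3XFLAG-CMV-14 backbone and carrying the mouse (M. musculus) Arf4 coding sequence. Arf4 is a member of the ADP-ribosylation factor family of small GTPases, which regulate vesicle formation and membrane trafficking. The insert is fused to a Flag epitope at its C terminus. The backbone name indicates a triple-Flag tag and a CMV promoter driving expression, although the record does not list the promoter or the tag copy number as separate fields. The tag allows the expressed protein to be detected or captured with anti-Flag antibodies in applications such as western blotting, immunofluorescence or immunoprecipitation, without requiring an Arf4-specific antibody.

The plasmid is propagated in E. coli as a high-copy construct under ampicillin selection. It also carries a neomycin resistance marker, so transfected mammalian cells can be selected with G418, allowing stable lines to be established as well as transient expression. No feature table accompanies the record, so details such as the replication origin, polyadenylation signal and the exact cloning junctions are not stated.

According to the record, the construct's purpose is to express Flag-tagged mouse Arf4. It is associated with a study examining the requirement for Arf4 in mammalian development and in ciliary assembly. This suggests use in localising the tagged protein or supplying it in cultured cells when studying Arf4-dependent trafficking, though the record does not describe the specific experiments.
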