Addgene plasmid #52405: pJAF216
Purpose: Expresses Flag-tagged mouse Arf4
Depositing lab: Gregory Pazour. Depositing organization: University of Massachusetts, Worcester. Publication: Arf4 is required for Mammalian development but dispensable for ciliary assembly. Follit JA, San Agustin JT, Jonassen JA, Huang T, Rivera-Perez JA, Tremblay KD, Pazour GJ. PLoS Genet. 2014 Feb 20;10(2):e1004170. doi: 10.1371/journal.pgen.1004170. eCollection 2014 Feb. PubMed 24586199.
Backbone
  Vector backbone: p3XFLAG-CMV-14
  Backbone manufacturer: Sigma
  Vector type: Mammalian Expression
  Selectable markers: Neomycin (select with G418)
Growth in bacteria
  Bacterial resistance: Ampicillin, 100 μg/mL
  Growth temperature: 37°C
  Growth strain: DH5alpha
  Copy number: High Copy
Gene/Insert
  Gene/Insert name: Arf4
  Species: M. musculus (mouse)
  Entrez Gene: Arf4 (a.k.a. AA407803)
  Tag / fusion protein: Flag (C terminal on insert)
Terms and licenses: Academic/Nonprofit Terms; Industry Terms: Not Available to Industry
How to cite: pJAF216 was a gift from Gregory Pazour (Addgene plasmid # 52405 ; http://n2t.net/addgene:52405 ; RRID:Addgene_52405)
